>Addgene plasmid #126301 | pGWB14-LYX083 | addgene full sequence | sequence record 251418 | Addgene NGS Result
TCGGTCTTGCCTTGCTCGTCGGTGATGTACTTCACCAGCTCCGCGAAGTCGCTCTTCTTGATGGAGCGCA
TGGGGACGTGCTTGGCAATCACGCGCACCCCCCGGCCGTTTTAGCGGCTAAAAAAGTCATGGCTCTGCCC
TCGGGCGGACCACGCCCATCATGACCTTGCCAAGCTCGTCCTGCTTCTCTTCGATCTTCGCCAGCAGGGC
GAGGATCGTGGCATCACCGAACCGCGCCGTGCGCGGGTCGTCGGTGAGCCAGAGTTTCAGCAGGCCGCCC
AGGCGGCCCAGGTCGCCATTGATGCGGGCCAGCTCGCGGACGTGCTCATAGTCCACGACGCCCGTGATTT
TGTAGCCCTGGCCGACGGCCAGCAGGTAGGCCGACAGGCTCATGCCGGCCGCCGCCGCCTTTTCCTCAAT
CGCTCTTCGTTCGTCTGGAAGGCAGTACACCTTGATAGGTGGGCTGCCCTTCCTGGTTGGCTTGGTTTCA
TCAGCCATCCGCTTGCCCTCATCTGTTACGCCGGCGGTAGCCGGCCAGCCTCGCAGAGCAGGATTCCCGT
TGAGCACCGCCAGGTGCGAATAAGGGACAGTGAAGAAGGAACACCCGCTCGCGGGTGGGCCTACTTCACC
TATCCTGCCCGGCTGACGCCGTTGGATACACCAAGGAAAGTCTACACGAACCCTTTGGCAAAATCCTGTA
TATCGTGCGAAAAAGGATGGATATACCGAAAAAATCGCTATAATGACCCCGAAGCAGGGTTATGCAGCGG
AAAAGCGCCACGCTTCCCGAAGGGAGAAAGGCGGACAGGTATCCGGTAAGCGGCAGGGTCGGAACAGGAG
AGCGCACGAGGGAGCTTCCAGGGGGAAACGCCTGGTATCTTTATAGTCCTGTCGGGTTTCGCCACCTCTG
ACTTGAGCGTCGATTTTTGTGATGCTCGTCAGGGGGGCGGAGCCTATGGAAAAACGCCAGCAACGCGGCC
TTTTTACGGTTCCTGGCCTTTTGCTGGCCTTTTGCTCACATGTTCTTTCCTGCGTTATCCCCTGATTCTG
TGGATAACCGTATTACCGCCTTTGAGTGAGCTGATACCGCTCGCCGCAGCCGAACGACCGAGCGCAGCGA
GTCAGTGAGCGAGGAAGCGGAAGAGCGCCAGAAGGCCGCCAGAGAGGCCGAGCGCGGCCGTGAGGCTTGG
ACGCTAGGGCAGGGCATGAAAAAGCCCGTAGCGGGCTGCTACGGGCGTCTGACGCGGTGGAAAGGGGGAG
GGGATGTTGTCTACATGGCTCTGCTGTAGTGAGTGGGTTGCGCTCCGGCAGCGGTCCTGATCAATCGTCA
CCCTTTCTCGGTCCTTCAACGTTCCTGACAACGAGCCTCCTTTTCGCCAATCCATCGACAATCACCGCGA
GTCCCTGCTCGAACGCTGCGTCCGGACCGGCTTCGTCGAAGGCGTCTATCGCGGCCCGCAACAGCGGCGA
GAGCGGAGCCTGTTCAACGGTGCCGCCGCGCTCGCCGGCATCGCTGTCGCCGGCCTGCTCCTCAAGCACG
GCCCCAACAGTGAAGTAGCTGATTGTCATCAGCGCATTGACGGCGTCCCCGGCCGAAAAACCCGCCTCGC
AGAGGAAGCGAAGCTGCGCGTCGGCCGTTTCCATCTGCGGTGCGCCCGGTCGCGTGCCGGCATGGATGCG
CGCGCCATCGCGGTAGGCGAGCAGCGCCTGCCTGAAGCTGCGGGCATTCCCGATCAGAAATGAGCGCCAG
TCGTCGTCGGCTCTCGGCACCGAATGCGTATGATTCTCCGCCAGCATGGCTTCGGCCAGTGCGTCGAGCA
GCGCCCGCTTGTTCCTGAAGTGCCAGTAAAGCGCCGGCTGCTGAACCCCCAACCGTTCCGCCAGTTTGCG
TGTCGTCAGACCGTCTACGCCGACCTCGTTCAACAGGTCCAGGGCGGCACGGATCACTGTATTCGGCTGC
AACTTTGTCATGCTTGACACTTTATCACTGATAAACATAATATGTCCACCAACTTATCAGTGATAAAGAA
TCCGCGCGTTCAATCGGACCAGCGGAGGCTGGTCCGGAGGCCAGACGTGAAACCCAACATACCCCTGATC
GTAATTCTGAGCACTGTCGCGCTCGACGCTGTCGGCATCGGCCTGATTATGCCGGTGCTGCCGGGCCTCC
TGCGCGATCTGGTTCACTCGAACGACGTCACCGCCCACTATGGCATTCTGCTGGCGCTGTATGCGTTGGT
GCAATTTGCCTGCGCACCTGTGCTGGGCGCGCTGTCGGATCGTTTCGGGCGGCGGCCAATCTTGCTCGTC
TCGCTGGCCGGCGCCAGATCTGGGGAACCCTGTGGTTGGCATGCACATACAAATGGACGAACGGATAAAC
CTTTTCACGCCCTTTTAAATATCCGATTATTCTAATAAACGCTCTTTTCTCTTAGGTTTACCCGCCAATA
TATCCTGTCAAACACTGATAGTTTAAACGTTGCGATTAAGAATTCGAGCTCGGTACCCCCCTACTCCAAA
AATGTCAAAGATACAGTCTCAGAAGACCAAAGGGCTATTGAGACTTTTCAACAAAGGGTAATTTCGGGAA
ACCTCCTCGGATTCCATTGCCCAGCTATCTGTCACTTCATCGAAAGGACAGTAGAAAAGGAAGGTGGCTC
CTACAAATGCCATCATTGCGATAAAGGAAAGGCTATCATTCAAGATGCCTCTGCCGACAGTGGTCCCAAA
GATGGACCCCCACCCACGAGGAGCATCGTGGAAAAAGAAGACGTTCCAACCACGTCTTCAAAGCAAGTGG
ATTGATGTGACATCTCCACTGACGTAAGGGATGACGCACAATCCCACTATCCTTCGCAAGACCCTTCCTC
TATATAAGGAAGTTCATTTCATTTGGAGAGGACAGCCCAAGCTTCGACTCTAGAGGATCCCCTTAAATCG
ATATGGAACGAGCTATACAAGGAAACGACGCTAGGGAACAAGCTAACAGTGAACGTTGGGATGGAGGATC
AGGAGGTACCACTTCTCCCTTCAAACTTCCTGACGAAAGTCCGAGTTGGACTGAGTGGCGGCTACATAAC
GATGAGACGAATTCGAATCAAGATAATCCCCTTGGTTTCAAGGAAAGCTGGGGTTTCGGGAAAGTTGTAT
TTAAGAGATATCTCAGATACGACAGGACGGAAGCTTCACTGCACAGAGTCCTTGGATCTTGGACGGGAGA
TTCGGTTAACTATGCAGCATCTCGATTTTTCGGTTTCGACCAGATCGGATGTACCTATAGTATTCGGTTT
CGAGGAGTTAGTATCACCGTTTCTGGAGGGTCTCGAACTCTTCAGCATCTCTGTGAGATGGCAATTCGGT
CTAAGCAAGAACTGCTACAGCTTGCCCCAATCGAAGTGGAAAGTAATGTATCAAGAGGATGCCCTGAAGG
TACTCAAACCTTCGAAAAAGAAAGCGAGTAAGTCGAGGGCGAGCTCGAATTCGGTACGCTGAAATCACCA
GTCTCTCTCTACAAATCTATCTCTCTCTATTTTCTCCATAAATAATGTGTGAGTAGTTTCCCGATAAGGG
AAATTAGGGTTCTTATAGGGTTTCGCTCATGTGTTGAGCATATAAGAAACCCTTAGTATGTATTTGTATT
TGTAAAATACTTCTATCAATAAAATTTCTAATTCCTAAAACCAAAATCCAGTACTAAAATCCAGATCTCC
CTGCAGGTCCCCAGATTAGCCTTTTCAATTTCAGAAAGAATGCTAACCCACAGATGGTTAGAGAGGCTTA
CGCAGCAGGTCTCATCAAGACGATCTACCCGAGCAATAATCTCCAGGAAATCAAATACCTTCCCAAGAAG
GTTAAAGATGCAGTCAAAAGATTCAGGACTAACTGCATCAAGAACACAGAGAAAGATATATTTCTCAAGA
TCAGAAGTACTATTCCAGTATGGACGATTCAAGGCTTGCTTCACAAACCAAGGCAAGTAATAGAGATTGG
AGTCTCTAAAAAGGTAGTTCCCACTGAATCAAAGGCCATGGAGTCAAAGATTCAAATAGAGGACCTAACA
GAACTCGCCGTAAAGACTGGCGAACAGTTCATACAGAGTCTCTTACGACTCAATGACAAGAAGAAAATCT
TCGTCAACATGGTGGAGCACGACACACTTGTCTACTCCAAAAATATCAAAGATACAGTCTCAGAAGACCA
AAGGGCAATTGAGACTTTTCAACAAAGGGTAATATCCGGAAACCTCCTCGGATTCCATTGCCCAGCTATC
TGTCACTTTATTGTGAAGATAGTGGAAAAGGAAGGTGGCTCCTACAAATGCCATCATTGCGATAAAGGAA
AGGCCATCGTTGAAGATGCCTCTGCCGACAGTGGTCCCAAAGATGGACCCCCACCCACGAGGAGCATCGT
GGAAAAAGAAGACGTTCCAACCACGTCTTCAAAGCAAGTGGATTGATGTGATATCTCCACTGACGTAAGG
GATGACGCACAATCCCACTATCCTTCGCAAGACCCTTCCTCTATATAAGGAAGTTCATTTCATTTGGAGA
GAACACGGGGGACTCTAGAGTTATCAACAAGTTTGTACAAAAAAGCAGGCTCCACCACTAGTATGGAGAA
CAGTAAGAGCACTGCAGGGTTTTCTTCTCCAAGAAGTGATAATTTCCCGGCTGGTTTACGGGTTCTTGTT
GTTGATGATGATCCTACCTGGTTGAAAATTCTTGAAAAGATGCTTAAGAAGTGCTCTTATGAAGTGACGA
CATGTGGTCTAGCACGAGAGGCTCTGAATCTGCTCCGAGAAAGAAAGGATGGGTTTGACATTGTGATTAG
TGATGTTAACATGCCTGACATGGATGGATTTAAGCTTCTTGAGCATGTTGGACTTGAGATGGATCTTCCT
GTCATAATGATGTCTGTTGATGGAGAAACAAGCAGGGTAATGAAGGGCGTTCAACACGGTGCATGTGATT
ATCTCTTAAAGCCTATACGGATGAAAGAACTTAGAAATATATGGCAGCATGTCCTCAGAAAAAGGATGCA
CGAGGCAAGGGACATCGGAAACCATGAAATGGACCAATTTGATGAAGTCTGGATGCTTAATGGAACTGAA
CTCCTTTCCGGAAAGAAGAGAAAAGATTTTGACAATGAAAAAGAAATTAGTGACTCAAGATGTGTTGATT
CTTCCATGAAGAAAGCCAGAGTAGTTTGGACTGTAGATCTTCATCAGAAATTTGTCAAAGCCGTAAACCA
GATTGGATTTGACAAAGCTGGTCCCAAGAAGATACTGGACTTGATGGGTGTTCCATGGTTGACTAGAGAA
AATGTTGCTAGCCACTTACAGAAGTATCGCCTATACTTGACTAGGTTGCAGAAAGAAAATGAAGTCAAAG
CTTCATTTTGTGGGATGAAGCATCCGAATGTTTCTTCTAAACAAAATTCTCCTCAGAATCCAGTGGAGGT
GTGCACTGATGTTACAAATGACAAGTGTAGTGGTGTTTCTGGAGACAAGGCTATTGTTCAAAATGGGAAG
GCCAACATATATAAGAGCAACGTAAAGGGTGTTGTTTCAATGCCAGTAACAGCGTCTAGGTCTGTGGTTG
GAGATAACTTTGGTTCAAAGAAAAGCCTCAGTGATTCCTTTGGATATTTCAAAGCACGTTTTCCGTCAGA
AATTGGGCTATGTAATCAGCCACTGCCTGGGATGGATTGCACACAACCAACTTGTTCTCTCAACTTTGTA
CCTTCTCATGAAGTGAGGGACAGAGTTTCCAGTAAAGAAAATAAGCCTTCTTTCTTCAAGAGTAGAAGTG
GAGTAGGAAAATTATCTGCATTGGAAGCCATTCAACCTGTGAGCCATCAAATAAATTTTCATGCTCTTGA
GCAAATTCCAAGTACTACATGGAGTATGACGAGTCAAAATGTAGATCAAAATCTAGTCAATGGTCTGCAA
TCAATCCCAGGAAATCTAACTTTGGGAAGTGGATCAGTTGTTGCATCTCTAGGTGAGGATGATTCTATTG
AATGTTTTCCAGCTTATAATGATTGTCTTCGGAACATACAACAATTTGACTACAGTGATCCTCAAACCAT
TTCTGGAGTTCCAACATGCTTGTATGATACATTGAGGTTTGATTATGAGTATCCAAATGATTCATTGGAA
GGTATTGTGTTGGACCAAGGACTGTTCATAGTCCCCGGGGACCCAGCTTTCTTGTACAAAGTGGTTGATA
ACAGCGGGTTAATTAACATCTTTTACCCATACGATGTTCCTGACTATGCGGGCTATCCCTATGACGTCCC
GGACTATGCAGGATCCTATCCATATGACGTTCCAGATTACGCTGCTCAGTGCAGCGCTTAGAGCTCGAAT
TTCCCCGATCGTTCAAACATTTGGCAATAAAGTTTCTTAAGATTGAATCCTGTTGCCGGTCTTGCGATGA
TTATCATATAATTTCTGTTGAATTACGTTAAGCATGTAATAATTAACATGTAATGCATGACGTTATTTAT
GAGATGGGTTTTTATGATTAGAGTCCCGCAATTATACATTTAATACGCGATAGAAAACAAAATATAGCGC
GCAAACTAGGATAAATTATCGCGCGCGGTGTCATCTATGTTACTAGATCGGGAATTAGCTTCATCAACGC
AAGACATGCGCACGACCGTCTGACAGGAGAGGAATTTCCGACGAGCACAGAAAGGACTTGCTCTTGGACG
TAGGCCTATTTCTCAGGCACATGTATCAAGTGTTCGGACGTGGGTTTTCGATGGTGTATCAGCCGCCGCC
AACTGGGAGATGAGGAGGCTTTCTTGGGGGGCAGTCAGCAGTTCATTTCACAAGACAGAGGAACTTGTAA
GGAGATGCACTGATTTATCTTGGCGCAAACCAGCAGGACGAATTAGTGGGAATAGCCCGCGAATATCTAA
GTTATGCCTGTCGGCATGAGCAGAAACTTCCAATTCGAAACAGTTTGGAGAGGTTGTTTTTGGGCATACC
TTTTGTTAGTCAGCCTCTCGATTGCTCATCGTCATTACACAGTACCGAAGTTTGATCGATCTAGTAACAT
AGATGACACCGCGCGCGATAATTTATCCTAGTTTGCGCGCTATATTTTGTTTTCTATCGCGTATTAAATG
TATAATTGCGGGACTCTAATCATAAAAACCCATCTCATAAATAACGTCATGCATTACATGTTAATTATTA
CATGCTTAACGTAATTCAACAGAAATTATATGATAATCATCGCAAGACCGGCAACAGGATTCAATCTTAA
GAAACTTTATTGCCAAATGTTTGAACGATCTGCTTCGACGCACTCCTTCTTTACTCCACCATCTCGTCCT
TATTGAAAACGTGGGTAGCACCAAAACGAATCAAGTCGCTGGAACTGAAGTTACCAATCACGCTGGATGA
TTTGCCAGTTGGATTAATCTTGCCTTTCCCCGCATGAATAATATTGATGAATGCATGCGTGAGGGGTATT
TCGATTTTGGCAATAGCTGCAATTGCCGCGACATCCTCCAACGAGCATAATTCTTCAGAAAAATAGCGAT
GTTCCATGTTGTCAGGGCATGCATGATGCACGTTATGAGGTGACGGTGCTAGGCAGTATTCCCTCAAAGT
TTCATAGTCAGTATCATATTCATCATTGCATTCCTGCAAGAGAGAATTGAGACGCAATCCACACGCTGCG
GCAACCTTCCGGCGTTCGTGGTCTATTTGCTCTTGGACGTTGCAAACGTAAGTGTTGGATCCCGGTCGGC
ATCTACTCTATTCCTTTGCCCTCGGACGAGTGCTGGGGCGTCGGTTTCCACTATCGGCGAGTACTTCTAC
ACAGCCATCGGTCCAGACGGCCGCGCTTCTGCGGGCGATTTGTGTACGCCCGACAGTCCCGGCTCCGGAT
CGGACGATTGCGTCGCATCGACCCTGCGCCCAAGCTGCATCATCGAAATTGCCGTCAACCAAGCTCTGAT
AGAGTTGGTCAAGACCAATGCGGAGCATATACGCCCGGAGCCGCGGCGATCCTGCAAGCTCCGGATGCCT
CCGCTCGAAGTAGCGCGTCTGCTGCTCCATACAAGCCAACCACGGCCTCCAGAAGAAGATGTTGGCGACC
TCGTATTGGGAATCCCCGAACATCGCCTCGCTCCAGTCAATGACCGCTGTTATGCGGCCATTGTCCGTCA
GGACATTGTTGGAGCCGAAATCCGCGTGCACGAGGTGCCGGACTTCGGGGCAGTCCTCGGCCCAAAGCAT
CAGCTCATCGAGAGCCTGCGCGACGGACGCACTGACGGTGTCGTCCATCACAGTTTGCCAGTGATACACA
TGGGGATCAGCAATCGCGCATATGAAATCACGCCATGTAGTGTATTGACCGATTCCTTGCGGTCCGAATG
GGCCGAACCCGCTCGTCTGGCTAAGATCGGCCGCAGCGATCGCATCCATGGCCTCCGCGACCGGCTGCAG
AACAGCGGGCAGTTCGGTTTCAGGCAGGTCTTGCAACGTGACACCCTGTGCACGGCGGGAGATGCAATAG
GTCAGGCTCTCGCTGAATTCCCCAATGTCAAGCACTTCCGGAATCGGGAGCGCGGCCGATGCAAAGTGCC
GATAAACATAACGATCTTTGTAGAAACCATCGGCGCAGCTATTTACCCGCAGGACATATCCACGCCCTCC
TACATCGAAGCTGAAAGCACGAGATTCTTCGCCCTCCGAGAGCTGCATCAGGTCGGAGACGCTGTCGAAC
TTTTCGATCAGAAACTTCTCGACAGACGTCGCGGTGAGTTCAGGCTTTTTCATATCGGGGTCGTCCTCTC
CAAATGAAATGAACTTCCTTATATAGAGGAAGGGTCTTGCGAAGGATAGTGGGATTGTGCGTCATCCCTT
ACGTCAGTGGAGATATCACATCAATCCACTTGCTTTGAAGACGTGGTTGGAACGTCTTCTTTTTCCACGA
TGCTCCTCGTGGGTGGGGGTCCATCTTTGGGACCACTGTCGGCAGAGGCATCTTGAACGATAGCCTTTCC
TTTATCGCAATGATGGCATTTGTAGGTGCCACCTTCCTTTTCTACTGTCCTTTTGATGAAGTGACAGATA
GCTGGGCAATGGAATCCGAGGAGGTTTCCCGATATTACCCTTTGTTGAAAAGTCTCAATAGCCCTTTGGT
CTTCTGAGACTGTATCTTTGATATTCTTGGAGTAGACGAGAGTGTCGTGCTCCACCATGTTGACGGATCT
CTAGGACGCGTCGACGCGTCGACGCGTCGACGCGTCGACGCGTCCTAGAAGCTAATTCACTGGCCGTCGT
TTTACAACGTCGTGACTGGGAAAACCCTGGCGTTACCCAACTTAATCGCCTTGCAGCACATCCCCCTTTC
GCCAGCTGGCGTAATAGCGAAGAGGCCCGCACCGATCGCCCTTCCCAACAGTTGCGCAGCCTGAATG
[44 nt withheld, positions 9448-9491]
C
[141 nt withheld, positions 9493-9633]
CCTTTGACGTTGGAGTCCACGTTCTTT
[37 nt withheld, positions 9661-9697]
ACCCTATCTCGGGCTATTCTTTTGATTTATAAGGGATTTTGCCGATTTCGGAACCACCATCAAACAGGAT
TTTCGCCTGCTGGGGCAAACCAGCGTGGACCGCTTGCTGCAACTCTCTCAGGGCCAGGCGGTGAAGGGCA
ATCAGCTGTTGCCCGTCTCACTGGTGAAAAGAAAAACCACCCCAGTACATTAAAAACGTCCGCAATGTGT
TATTAAGTTGTCTAAGCGTCAATTTGTTTACACCACAATATATCCTGCCACCAGCCAGCCAACAGCTCCC
CGACCGGCAGCTCGGCACAAAATCACCACTCGATACAGGCAGCCCATCAGTCCGGGACGGCGTCAGCGGG
AGAGCCGTTGTAAGGCGGCAGACTTTGCTCATGTTACCGATGCTATTCGGAAGAACGGCAACTAAGCTGC
CGGGTTTGAAACACGGATGATCTCGCGGAGGGTAGCATGTTGATTGTAACGATGACAGAGCGTTGCTGCC
TGTGATCAAATATCATCTCCCTCGCAGAGATCCGAATTATCAGCCTTCTTATTCATTTCTCGCTTAACCG
TGACAGGCTGTCGATCTTGAGAACTATGCCGACATAATAGGAAATCGCTGGATAAAGCCGCTGAGGAAGC
TGAGTGGCGCTATTTCTTTAGAAGTGAACGTTGACGATATCAACTCCCCTATCCATTGCTCACCGAATGG
TACAGGTCGGGGACCCGAAGTTCCGACTGTCGGCCTGATGCATCCCCGGCTGATCGACCCCAGATCTGGG
GCTGAGAAAGCCCAGTAAGGAAACAACTGTAGGTTCGAGTCGCGAGATCCCCCGGAACCAAAGGAAGTAG
GTTAAACCCGCTCCGATCAGGCCGAGCCACGCCAGGCCGAGAACATTGGTTCCTGTAGGCATCGGGATTG
GCGGATCAAACACTAAAGCTACTGGAACGAGCAGAAGTCCTCCGGCCGCCAGTTGCCAGGCGGTAAAGGT
GAGCAGAGGCACGGGAGGTTGCCACTTGCGGGTCAGCACGGTTCCGAACGCCATGGAAACCGCCCCCGCC
AGGCCCGCTGCGACGCCGACAGGATCTAGCGCTGCGTTTGGTGTCAACACCAACAGCGCCACGCCCGCAG
TTCCGCAAATAGCCCCCAGGACCGCCATCAATCGTATCGGGCTACCTAGCAGAGCGGCAGAGATGAACAC
GACCATCAGCGGCTGCACAGCGCCTACCGTCGCCGCGACCCCGCCCGGCAGGCGGTAGACCGAAATAAAC
AACAAGCTCCAGAATAGCGAAATATTAAGTGCGCCGAGGATGAAGATGCGCATCCACCAGATTCCCGTTG
GAATCTGTCGGACGATCATCACGAGCAATAAACCCGCCGGCAACGCCCGCAGCAGCATACCGGCGACCCC
TCGGCCTCGCTGTTCGGGCTCCACGAAAACGCCGGACAGATGCGCCTTGTGAGCGTCCTTGGGGCCGTCC
TCCTGTTTGAAGACCGACAGCCCAATGATCTCGCCGTCGATGTAGGCGCCGAATGCCACGGCATCTCGCA
ACCGTTCAGCGAACGCCTCCATGGGCTTTTTCTCCTCGTGCTCGTAAACGGACCCGAACATCTCTGGAGC
TTTCTTCAGGGCCGACAATCGGATCTCGCGGAAATCCTGCACGTCGGCCGCTCCAAGCCGTCGAATCTGA
GCCTTAATCACAATTGTCAATTTTAATCCTCTGTTTATCGGCAGTTCGTAGAGCGCGCCGTGCGTCCCGA
GCGATACTGAGCGAAGCAAGTGCGTCGAGCAGTGCCCGCTTGTTCCTGAAATGCCAGTAAAGCGCTGGCT
GCTGAACCCCCAGCCGGAACTGACCCCACAAGGCCCTAGCGTTTGCAATGCACCAGGTCATCATTGACCC
AGGCGTGTTCCACCAGGCCGCTGCCTCGCAACTCTTCGCAGGCTTCGCCGACCTGCTCGCGCCACTTCTT
CACGCGGGTGGAATCCGATCCGCACATGAGGCGGAAGGTTTCCAGCTTGAGCGGGTACGGCTCCCGGTGC
GAGCTGAAATAGTCGAACATCCGTCGGGCCGTCGGCGACAGCTTGCGGTACTTCTCCCATATGAATTTCG
TGTAGTGGTCGCCAGCAAACAGCACGACGATTTCCTCGTCGATCAGGACCTGGCAACGGGACGTTTTCTT
GCCACGGTCCAGGACGCGGAAGCGGTGCAGCAGCGACACCGATTCCAGGTGCCCAACGCGGTCGGACGTG
AAGCCCATCGCCGTCGCCTGTAGGCGCGACAGGCATTCCTCGGCCTTCGTGTAATACCGGCCATTGATCG
ACCAGCCCAGGTCCTGGCAAAGCTCGTAGAACGTGAAGGTGATCGGCTCGCCGATAGGGGTGCGCTTCGC
GTACTCCAACACCTGCTGCCACACCAGTTCGTCATCGTCGGCCCGCAGCTCGACGCCGGTGTAGGTGATC
TTCACGTCCTTGTTGACGTGGAAAATGACCTTGTTTTGCAGCGCCTCGCGCGGGATTTTCTTGTTGCGCG
TGGTGAACAGGGCAGAGCGGGCCGTGTCGTTTGGCATCGCTCGCATCGTGTCCGGCCACGGCGCAATATC
GAACAAGGAAAGCTGCATTTCCTTGATCTGCTGCTTCGTGTGTTTCAGCAACGCGGCCTGCTTGGCCTCG
CTGACCTGTTTTGCCAGGTCCTCGCCGGCGGTTTTTCGCTTCTTGGTCGTCATAGTTCCTCGCGTGTCGA
TGGTCATCGACTTCGCCAAACCTGCCGCCTCCTGTTCGAGACGACGCGAACGCTCCACGGCGGCCGATGG
CGCGGGCAGGGCAGGGGGAGCCAGTTGCACGCTGTCGCGCTCGATCTTGGCCGTAGCTTGCTGGACCATC
GAGCCGACGGACTGGAAGGTTTCGCGGGGCGCACGCATGACGGTGCGGCTTGCGATGGTTTCGGCATCCT
CGGCGGAAAACCCCGCGTCGATCAGTTCTTGCCTGTATGCCTTCCGGTCAAACGTCCGATTCATTCACCC
TCCTTGCGGGATTGCCCCGACTCACGCCGGGGCAATGTGCCCTTATTCCTGATTTGACCCGCCTGGTGCC
TTGGTGTCCAGATAATCCACCTTATCGGCAATGAAGTCGGTCCCGTAGACCGTCTGGCCGTCCTTCTCGT
ACTTGGTATTCCGAATCTTGCCCTGCACGAATACCAGCGACCCCTTGCCCAAATACTTGCCGTGGGCCTC
GGCCTGAGAGCCAAAACACTTGATGCGGAAGAAGTCGGTGCGCTCCTGCTTGTCGCCGGCATCGTTGCGC
CACATCTAGGTACTAAAACAATTCATCCAGTAAAATATAATATTTTATTTTCTCCCAATCAGGCTTGATC
CCCAGTAAGTCAAAAAATAGCTCGACATACTGTTCTTCCCCGATATCCTCCCTGATCGACCGGACGCAGA
AGGCAATGTCATACCACTTGTCCGCCCTGCCGCTTCTCCCAAGATCAATAAAGCCACTTACTTTGCCATC
TTTCACAAAGATGTTGCTGTCTCCCAGGTCGCCGTGGGAAAAGACAAGTTCCTCTTCGGGCTTTTCCGTC
TTTAAAAAATCATACAGCTCGCGCGGATCTTTAAATGGAGTGTCTTCTTCCCAGTTTTCGCAATCCACAT
CGGCCAGATCGTTATTCAGTAAGTAATCCAATTCGGCTAAGCGGCTGTCTAAGCTATTCGTATAGGGACA
ATCCGATATGTCGATGGAGTGAAAGAGCCTGATGCACTCCGCATACAGCTCGATAATCTTTTCAGGGCTT
TGTTCATCTTCATACTCTTCCGAGCAAAGGACGCCATCGGCCTCACTCATGAGCAGATTGCTCCAGCCAT
CATGCCGTTCAAAGTGCAGGACCTTTGGAACAGGCAGCTTTCCTTCCAGCCATAGCATCATGTCCTTTTC
CCGTTCCACATCATAGGTGGTCCCTTTATACCGGCTGTCCGTCATTTTTAAATATAGGTTTTCATTTTCT
CCCACCAGCTTATATACCTTAGCAGGAGACATTCCTTCCGTATCTTTTACGCAGCGGTATTTTTCGATCA
GTTTTTTCAATTCCGGTGATATTCTCATTTTAGCCATTTATTATTTCCTTCCTCTTTTCTACAGTATTTA
AAGATACCCCAAGAAGCTAATTATAACAAGACGAACTCCAATTCACTGTTCCTTGCATTCTAAAACCTTA
AATACCAGAAAACAGCTTTTTCAAAGTTGTTTTCAAAGTTGGCGTATAACATAGTATCGACGGAGCCGAT
TTTGAAACCACAATTATGGGTGATGCTGCCAACTTACTGATTTAGTGTATGATGGTGTTTTTGAGGTGCT
CCAGTGGCTTCTGTTTCTATCAGCTGTCCCTCCTGTTCAGCTACTGACGGGGTGGTGCGTAACGGCAAAA
GCACCGCCGGACATCAGCGCTATCTCTGCTCTCACTGCCGTAAAACATGGCAACTGCAGTTCACTTACAC
CGCTTCTCAACCCGGTACGCACCAGAAAATCATTGATATGGCCATGAATGGCGTTGGATGCCGGGCAACA
GCCCGCATTATGGGCGTTGGCCTCAACACGATTTTACGTCACTTAAAAAACTCAGGCCGCAGTCGGTAAC
CTCGCGCATACAGCCGGGCAGTGACGTCATCGTCTGCGCGGAAATGGACGAACAGTGGGGCTATGTCGGG
GCTAAATCGCGCCAGCGCTGGCTGTTTTACGCGTATGACAGTCTCCGGAAGACGGTTGTTGCGCACGTAT
TCGGTGAACGCACTATGGCGACGCTGGGGCGTCTTATGAGCCTGCTGTCACCCTTTGACGTGGTGATATG
GATGACGGATGGCTGGCCGCTGTATGAATCCCGCCTGAAGGGAAAGCTGCACGTAATCAGCAAGCGATAT
ACGCAGCGAATTGAGCGGCATAACCTGAATCTGAGGCAGCACCTGGCACGGCTGGGACGGAAGTCGCTGT
CGTTCTCAAAATCGGTGGAGCTGCATGACAAAGTCATCGGGCATTATCTGAACATAAAACACTATCAATA
AGTTGGAGTCATTACCCAATTATGATAGAATTTACAAGCTATAAGGTTATTGTCCTGGGTTTCAAGCATT
AGTCCATGCAAGTTTTTATGCTTTGCCCATTCTATAGATATATTGATAAGCGCGCTGCCTATGCCTTGCC
CCCTGAAATCCTTACATACGGCGATATCTTCTATATAAAAGATATATTATCTTATCAGTATTGTCAATAT
ATTCAAGGCAATCTGCCTCCTCATCCTCTTCATCCTCTTCGTCTTGGTAGCTTTTTAAATATGGCGCTTC
ATAGAGTAATTCTGTAAAGGTCCAATTCTCGTTTTCATACCTCGGTATAATCTTACCTATCACCTCAAAT
GGTTCGCTGGGTTTATCGCACCCCCGAACACGAGCACGGCACCCGCGACCACTATGCCAAGAATGCCCAA
GGTAAAAATTGCCGGCCCCGCCATGAAGTCCGTGAATGCCCCGACGGCCGAAGTGAAGGGCAGGCCGCCA
CCCAGGCCGCCGCCCTCACTGCCCGGCACCTGGTCGCTGAATGTCGATGCCAGCACCTGCGGCACGTCAA
TGCTTCCGGGCGTCGCGCTCGGGCTGATCGCCCATCCCGTTACTGCCCCGATCCCGGCAATGGCAAGGAC
TGCCAGCGCTGCCATTTTTGGGGTGAGGCCGTTCGCGGCCGAGGGGCGCAGCCCCTGGGGGGATGGGAGG
CCCGCGTTAGCGGGCCGGGAGGGTTCGAGAAGGGGGGGCACCCCCCTTCGGCGTGCGCGGTCACGCGCAC
AGGGCGCAGCCCTGGTTAAAAACAAGGTTTATAAATATTGGTTTAAAAGCAGGTTAAAAGACAGGTTAGC
GGTGGCCGAAAAACGGGCGGAAACCCTTGCAAATGCTGGATTTTCTGCCTGTGGACAGCCCCTCAAATGT
CAATAGGTGCGCCCCTCATCTGTCAGCACTCTGCCCCTCAAGTGTCAAGGATCGCGCCCCTCATCTGTCA
GTAGTCGCGCCCCTCAAGTGTCAATACCGCAGGGCACTTATCCCCAGGCTTGTCCACATCATCTGTGGGA
AACTCGCGTAAAATCAGGCGTTTTCGCCGATTTGCGAGGCTGGCCAGCTCCACGTCGCCGGCCGAAATCG
AGCCTGCCCCTCATCTGTCAACGCCGCGCCGGGTGAGTCGGCCCCTCAAGTGTCAACGTCCGCCCCTCAT
CTGTCAGTGAGGGCCAAGTTTTCCGCGAGGTATCCACAACGCCGGCGGCCGCGGTGTCTCGCACACGGCT
TCGACGGCGTTTCTGGCGCGTTTGCAGGGCCATAGACGGCCGCCAGCCCAGCGGCGAGGGCAACCAGCCC
GGTGAGCGTCGGAAAGGCGC
Features (pLannotate 1.2.2; 36 found; start..end, strand, type, name):
      3..89      -  CDS            traI (fragment): TRAI6_ECOLX - Experimental evidence at protein level: Swiss-Prot protein existence level 1. The initiation process of transfer DNA synthesis requires the interaction of at least three plasmid-specific components (TraH, I, and J) at the transfer origin resulting in the assembly of a specialised nucleoprotein complex - the relaxosome. Site- and strand-specific cleavage at the transfer origin is dependent on TraI and TraJ. From Escherichia coli.
    127..498     -  CDS            traJ: oriT-recognizing protein; traJ
    531..640     -  oriT           oriT: incP origin of transfer
    772..962     +  rep_origin     ori (fragment): high-copy-number ColE1/pMB1/pBR322/pUC origin of replication
   1321..1971    -  CDS            TetR: tetracycline resistance regulatory protein; tetR
   2077..2326    +  CDS            TcR (fragment): tetracycline efflux protein; tetA; confers resistance to tetracycline
   2436..2460    -  misc_feature   RB T-DNA repeat: right border repeat from nopaline C58 T-DNA
   2490..2508    +  misc_feature   MCS (fragment): pUC18/19 multiple cloning site
   2559..2904    +  promoter       CaMV 35S promoter: strong constitutive promoter from cauliflower mosaic virus
   2856..2902    +  promoter       minimal CaMV 35S promoter: minimal 35S promoter from cauliflower mosaic virus
   2914..2932    -  misc_feature   MCS (fragment): pUC18/19 multiple cloning site
   2943..3458    +  CDS            P19_TBSVC: Experimental evidence at protein level: Swiss-Prot protein existence level 1. Acts as a suppressor of RNA-mediated gene silencing, also known as post-transcriptional gene silencing (PTGS), a mechanism of plant viral defense that limits the accumulation of viral RNAs. Binds to short interfering RNAs (siRNAs) with high affinity. Acts as a molecular caliper to specifically select siRNAs based on the length of the duplex region of the RNA (By similarity). From Tomato bushy stunt virus (strain Cherry) (TBSV).
   3531..3707    +  polyA_signal   CaMV poly(A) signal: cauliflower mosaic virus polyadenylation signal
   4210..4551    +  promoter       CaMV 35S promoter: strong constitutive promoter from cauliflower mosaic virus
   4577..4601    +  protein_bind   attB1: mutant version of attB; recombination site for the Gateway® BP reaction BP Clonase™
   4613..5431    +  CDS            ARR11 (fragment): ARR11_ARATH - Also known as ARP3. Experimental evidence at protein level: Swiss-Prot protein existence level 1. Transcriptional activator that binds specifically to the DNA sequence 5'-[AG]GATT-3'. Functions as a response regulator involved in His-to-Asp phosphorelay signal transduction system. Phosphorylation of the Asp residue in the receiver domain activates the ability of the protein to promote the transcription of target genes. Could directly activate some type-A response regulators in response to cytokinins (By similarity). From Arabidopsis thaliana (Mouse-ear cress).
   6201..6225    -  protein_bind   attB2: mutant version of attB; recombination site for the Gateway® BP reaction BP Clonase™
   6254..6343    +  CDS            3xHA: three tandem HA epitope tags
   6377..6629    +  terminator     NOS terminator: nopaline synthase terminator and poly(A) signal
   7058..7310    -  terminator     NOS terminator: nopaline synthase terminator and poly(A) signal
   7334..7762    -  CDS            nos (fragment): DHNO_AGRT7 - Protein inferred from homology: Swiss-Prot protein existence level 3. From Agrobacterium tumefaciens (strain T37).
   7778..8803    -  CDS            HygR: aminoglycoside phosphotransferase from E. coli; aph(4)-Ia; confers resistance to hygromycin
   8813..9157    -  promoter       CaMV 35S promoter: strong constitutive promoter from cauliflower mosaic virus
   8814..8860    -  promoter       minimal CaMV 35S promoter: minimal 35S promoter from cauliflower mosaic virus
   9295..9450    +  CDS            lacZα (fragment) (sequence partly withheld): LacZα fragment of β-galactosidase; lacZ fragment
   9448..9748    +  rep_origin     M13 ori (fragment) (sequence partly withheld): M13 bacteriophage origin of replication; arrow indicates direction of (+) strand synthesis
   9749..9879    +  CDS            lacI (fragment): lac repressor; lacI; The lac repressor binds to the lac operator to inhibit transcription in E. coli. This inhibition can be relieved by adding lactose or isopropyl-β-D-thiogalactopyranoside (IPTG).
   9933..9957    -  misc_feature   LB T-DNA repeat: left border repeat from nopaline C58 T-DNA
  11414..11533   -  CDS            tetR (fragment): TETR1_ECOLX - Experimental evidence at protein level: Swiss-Prot protein existence level 1. TetR is the repressor of the tetracycline resistance element; its N-terminal region forms a helix-turn-helix structure and binds DNA. Binding of tetracycline to TetR reduces the repressor affinity for the tetracycline resistance gene (tetA) promoter operator sites. From Escherichia coli.
  11553..12701   -  CDS            trfA: trans-acting replication protein that binds to and activates oriV
  13000..13794   -  CDS            KanR: aminoglycoside phosphotransferase; aphA-3; confers resistance to kanamycin
  13986..14753   +  mobile_element IS1: prokaryotic transposable element IS1
  14762..14911   -  CDS            satA (fragment): STA_BACSU - Also known as yyaR. Experimental evidence at protein level: Swiss-Prot protein existence level 1. Involved in resistance to streptothricin, a broad-spectrum antibiotic produced by streptomycetes. Detoxifies streptothricin via acetylation of the beta amino group of the first beta-lysyl moiety of streptothricin. From Bacillus subtilis (strain 168).
  14910..15104   -  CDS            satA (fragment): STA_BACSU - Also known as yyaR. Experimental evidence at protein level: Swiss-Prot protein existence level 1. Involved in resistance to streptothricin, a broad-spectrum antibiotic produced by streptomycetes. Detoxifies streptothricin via acetylation of the beta amino group of the first beta-lysyl moiety of streptothricin. From Bacillus subtilis (strain 168).
  15107..15382   -  CDS            klaC (fragment): KLAC_ECOLX - Also known as telB. Protein predicted: Swiss-Prot protein existence level 4. Belongs to the kla operon, which is associated with cryptic tellurite resistance, and IncW plasmid fertility inhibition. From Escherichia coli.
  15446..16077   -  rep_origin     oriV: incP origin of replication
