[The description below was written by a language model from this plasmid's Addgene catalogue record and pLannotate feature annotations shown in this document.]
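Description:
pGWB14-LYX083 is a plant binary expression vector built on the Gateway-derived pGWB14 backbone, intended for Agrobacterium-mediated transient or stable expression of a Nicotiana benthamiana transcription factor (gene model Niben101Scf05324g01002.1). The 16,087 nt sequenced plasmid replicates through a broad-host-range IncP system, with oriV and the trans-acting replication protein trfA. This is consistent with its low copy number and allows maintenance in both E. coli and Agrobacterium. An oriT with traJ permits conjugal mobilisation. Bacterial selection is by kanamycin (KanR, aphA-3). The backbone also carries remnants of tetracycline resistance genes, an IS1 element and other partial sequences that are not functionally relevant.

Between the nopaline-type right and left T-DNA borders lie three expression units. The main cassette uses a CaMV 35S promoter to drive the insert, which sits between attB1 and attB2 sites, although the record lists Gibson cloning as the assembly method. The insert is followed by a C-terminal 3xHA epitope tag and the NOS terminator, so the protein can be detected or immunoprecipitated with anti-HA antibodies. The annotation tool matched part of the insert to Arabidopsis ARR11, a type-B response regulator. This suggests the encoded factor is related to that family, but the record does not classify it. A second 35S-driven cassette encodes the tomato bushy stunt virus P19 silencing suppressor with a CaMV poly(A) signal, a part commonly included to raise expression in agroinfiltrated leaves by blocking post-transcriptional gene silencing. The catalogue fields do not mention this cassette. The third unit, 35S-HygR with a NOS terminator, provides hygromycin selection of stably transformed plants.
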