Addgene plasmid #126301: pGWB14-LYX083
Purpose: With a Nicotiana benthamiana transcription factor in PGWB14 backbone, for Agrobacterium mediated transient or stable expression corresponding transcription factor fused with a C-terminal HA tag.
Depositing lab: Silin Zhong. Depositing organization: Chinese University of Hong Kong.
Backbone
  Vector backbone: pGWB14
  Vector type: Plant Expression
  Selectable markers: Hygromycin
Growth in bacteria
  Bacterial resistance: Kanamycin, 50 μg/mL
  Growth temperature: 37°C
  Growth strain: DH5alpha
  Copy number: Low Copy
Gene/Insert
  Gene/Insert name: Niben101Scf05324g01002.1
  Species: Nicotiana benthamiana
  Promoter: CaMV 35S
  Tag / fusion protein: HA (C terminal on insert)
  Cloning method: Gibson Cloning
Terms and licenses: Academic/Nonprofit Terms; Industry Terms: Not Available to Industry
How to cite: pGWB14-LYX083 was a gift from Silin Zhong (Addgene plasmid # 126301 ; http://n2t.net/addgene:126301 ; RRID:Addgene_126301)
