>Addgene plasmid #126301 | pGWB14-LYX083 | depositor partial sequence | sequence record 241575 | Niben101Scf05324g01002.1
ATGGAGAACAGTAAGAGCACTGCAGGGTTTTCTTCTCCAAGAAGTGATAATTTCCCGGCTGGTTTACGGG
TTCTTGTTGTTGATGATGATCCTACCTGGTTGAAAATTCTTGAAAAGATGCTTAAGAAGTGCTCTTATGA
AGTGACGACATGTGGTCTAGCACGAGAGGCTCTGAATCTGCTCCGAGAAAGAAAGGATGGGTTTGACATT
GTGATTAGTGATGTTAACATGCCTGACATGGATGGATTTAAGCTTCTTGAGCATGTTGGACTTGAGATGG
ATCTTCCTGTCATAATGATGTCTGTTGATGGAGAAACAAGCAGGGTAATGAAGGGCGTTCAACACGGTGC
ATGTGATTATCTCTTAAAGCCTATACGGATGAAAGAACTTAGAAATATATGGCAGCATGTCCTCAGAAAA
AGGATGCACGAGGCAAGGGACATCGGAAACCATGAAATGGACCAATTTGATGAAGTCTGGATGCTTAATG
GAACTGAACTCCTTTCCGGAAAGAAGAGAAAAGATTTTGACAATGAAAAAGAAATTAGTGACTCAAGATG
TGTTGATTCTTCCATGAAGAAAGCCAGAGTAGTTTGGACTGTAGATCTTCATCAGAAATTTGTCAAAGCC
GTAAACCAGATTGGATTTGACAAAGCTGGTCCCAAGAAGATACTGGACTTGATGGGTGTTCCATGGTTGA
CTAGAGAAAATGTTGCTAGCCACTTACAGAAGTATCGCCTATACTTGACTAGGTTGCAGAAAGAAAATGA
AGTCAAAGCTTCATTTTGTGGGATGAAGCATCCGAATGTTTCTTCTAAACAAAATTCTCCTCAGAATCCA
GTGGAGGTGTGCACTGATGTTACAAATGACAAGTGTAGTGGTGTTTCTGGAGACAAGGCTATTGTTCAAA
ATGGGAAGGCCAACATATATAAGAGCAACGTAAAGGGTGTTGTTTCAATGCCAGTAACAGCGTCTAGGTC
TGTGGTTGGAGATAACTTTGGTTCAAAGAAAAGCCTCAGTGATTCCTTTGGATATTTCAAAGCACGTTTT
CCGTCAGAAATTGGGCTATGTAATCAGCCACTGCCTGGGATGGATTGCACACAACCAACTTGTTCTCTCA
ACTTTGTACCTTCTCATGAAGTGAGGGACAGAGTTTCCAGTAAAGAAAATAAGCCTTCTTTCTTCAAGAG
TAGAAGTGGAGTAGGAAAATTATCTGCATTGGAAGCCATTCAACCTGTGAGCCATCAAATAAATTTTCAT
GCTCTTGAGCAAATTCCAAGTACTACATGGAGTATGACGAGTCAAAATGTAGATCAAAATCTAGTCAATG
GTCTGCAATCAATCCCAGGAAATCTAACTTTGGGAAGTGGATCAGTTGTTGCATCTCTAGGTGAGGATGA
TTCTATTGAATGTTTTCCAGCTTATAATGATTGTCTTCGGAACATACAACAATTTGACTACAGTGATCCT
CAAACCATTTCTGGAGTTCCAACATGCTTGTATGATACATTGAGGTTTGATTATGAGTATCCAAATGATT
CATTGGAAGGTATTGTGTTGGACCAAGGACTGTTCATAGTC
